Addgene plasmid #23374: pDONR223-AURKC
Depositing lab: William Hahn & David Root. Depositing organization: Dana-Farber Cancer Institute. Publication: COT drives resistance to RAF inhibition through MAP kinase pathway reactivation. Johannessen CM, Boehm JS, Kim SY, Thomas SR, Wardwell L, Johnson LA, Emery CM, Stransky N, Cogdill AP, Barretina J, Caponigro G, Hieronymus H, Murray RR, Salehi-Ashtiani K, Hill DE, Vidal M, Zhao JJ, Yang X, Alkan O, Kim S, Harris JL, Wilson CJ, Myer VE, Finan PM, Root DE, Roberts TM, Golub T, Flaherty KT, Dummer R, Weber BL, Sellers WR, Schlegel R, Wargo JA, Hahn WC, Garraway LA. Nature. 2010 Dec 16;468(7326):968-72. doi: 10.1038/nature09627 PubMed 21107320.
Backbone
  Vector backbone: pDONR223
  Backbone manufacturer: Invitrogen
  Backbone size w/o insert (bp): 5005
  Vector type: Gateway Donor vector
Growth in bacteria
  Bacterial resistance: Spectinomycin, 50 μg/mL
  Growth temperature: 37°C
  Growth strain: DH5alpha
  Copy number: High Copy
Gene/Insert
  Gene/Insert name: AURKC (alt name: aurora kinase C)
  Species: H. sapiens (human)
  Insert size (bp): 930
  Entrez Gene: AURKC (a.k.a. AIE2, AIK3, ARK3, AurC, HEL-S-90, SPGF5, STK13, aurora-C)
  Cloning method: Gateway Cloning
  Sequencing primers: 5′ M13pUC-fwd; 3′ M13rev
Terms and licenses: Academic/Nonprofit Terms; Industry Terms: Not Available to Industry
Depositor comments: The ORF has no Stop codon. This design enables easy recombination into a destination vector to add an epitope tag of choice and Stop codon to the ORF. Do NOT use this plasmid directly for transfections. A set of 4 custom lentiviral vectors is available ( pLX301 (http://www.addgene.org/25895/) , pLX302 (http://www.addgene.org/25896/) , pLX303 (http://www.addgene.org/25897/) , pLX304 (http://www.addgene.org/25890/) ) to be used to express these ORFs in mammalian cells. These plasmids are not included in the kit and must be ordered separately.
How to cite: pDONR223-AURKC was a gift from William Hahn & David Root (Addgene plasmid # 23374 ; http://n2t.net/addgene:23374 ; RRID:Addgene_23374)
