[The description below was written by a language model from this plasmid's Addgene catalogue record.]
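Description:
pDONR223-AURKC is a Gateway entry clone built on the Invitrogen pDONR223 donor backbone (about 5 kb without insert). It carries the human aurora kinase C open reading frame (AURKC, also known as AIK3, STK13 or aurora-C) as a roughly 930 bp insert. It is a high-copy bacterial plasmid maintained in standard E. coli cloning strains under spectinomycin selection. The record provides no feature table, so the origin of replication and the exact recombination sites are not listed. The ORF was introduced by Gateway cloning, and in such clones it is normally flanked by attL sites that allow LR recombination into attR-containing destination vectors. M13 forward and reverse primer sites on either side of the insert are used for sequence verification.

The plasmid has no stated promoter for expression of the insert, and the depositor notes that it should not be transfected directly. It functions purely as a shuttle for the coding sequence. The ORF deliberately lacks a stop codon, so after transfer it can be read through into a C-terminal epitope tag and stop codon supplied by the destination vector. The depositors point to a companion set of custom lentiviral destination vectors (pLX301 to pLX304), obtained separately, for expressing these ORFs in mammalian cells. The clone belongs to a kit of ORF clones, and the associated publication concerns resistance to RAF inhibition through MAP kinase pathway reactivation. This fits use of AURKC in kinase overexpression experiments once it has been moved into a suitable expression vector.
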