>Addgene plasmid #23374 | pDONR223-AURKC | depositor partial sequence | sequence record 10985 | Author sequence
ATGAGCTCCCCCAGAGCTGTGGTGCAGCTGGGCAAAGCTCAACCTGCAGGCGAAGAGTTGGCTACAGCAA
ACCAAACAGCCCAGCAGCCCAGCAGCCCAGCCATGCGGCGCCTCACAGTCGATGACTTTGAAATCGGGCG
TCCCCTGGGCAAGGGGAAATTTGGGAATGTGTACCTGGCTCGGCTCAAGGAAAGCCATTTCATTGTGGCC
CTGAAGGTTCTCTTCAAGTCGCAGATAGAGAAGGAAGGACTGGAGCACCAGCTGCGCCGGGAAATTGAGA
TCCAGGCTCATCTACAACACCCCAATATCCTGCGCCTGTATAACTATTTCCATGATGCACGCCGGGTGTA
CCTGATTCTGGAATATGCTCCAAGGGGTGAGCTCTACAAGGAGCTGCAGAAAAGCGAGAAATTAGATGAA
CAGCGCACAGCCACGATAATAGAGGAGTTGGCAGATGCCCTGACCTACTGCCATGACAAGAAAGTGATTC
ACAGAGATATTAAGCCAGAGAACCTGCTGCTGGGGTTCAGGGGTGAGGTGAAGATTGCAGATTTTGGCTG
GTCTGTGCACACCCCCTCCCTGAGGAGGAAGACAATGTGTGGGACACTGGACTACTTGCCGCCAGAAATG
ATTGAGGGGAGAACATATGATGAAAAGGTGGATTTGTGGTGCATTGGAGTGCTCTGCTATGAGCTGCTGG
TGGGATATCCACCCTTTGAGAGCGCCTCCCACAGTGAGACTTACAGACGCATCCTCAAGGTAGATGTGAG
GTTTCCACTATCAATGCCTCTGGGGGCCCGGGACTTGATTTCCAGGCTTCTCAGATACCAGCCCTTGGAG
AGACTGCCCCTGGCCCAGATCCTGAAGCACCCCTGGGTTCAGGCCCACTCCCGAAGGGTGCTGCCTCCCT
GTGCTCAGATGGCTTCCTTGC
