>Addgene plasmid #23374 | pDONR223-AURKC | addgene partial sequence | sequence record 29234 | 23374 with M13pUC-fwd
CCAATAATGATTTTATTTTGACTGATAGTGACCTGTTCGTTGCAACAAATTGATGAGCAATGCTTTTTTA
TAATGCCAACTTTGTACAAAAAAGTTGGCACCATGAGCTCCCCCAGAGCTGTGGTGCAGCTGGGCAAAGC
TCAACCTGCAGGCGAAGAGTTGGCTACAGCAAACCAAACAGCCCAGCAGCCCAGCAGCCCAGCCATGCGG
CGCCTCACAGTCGATGACTTTGAAATCGGGCGTCCCCTGGGCAAGGGGAAATTTGGGAATGTGTACCTGG
CTCGGCTCAAGGAAAGCCATTTCATTGTGGCCCTGAAGGTTCTCTTCAAGTCGCAGATAGAGAAGGAAGG
ACTGGAGCACCAGCTGCGCCGGGAAATTGAGATCCAGGCTCATCTACAACACCCCAATATCCTGCGCCTG
TATAACTATTTCCATGATGCACGCCGGGTGTACCTGATTCTGGAATATGCTCCAAGGGGTGAGCTCTACA
AGGAGCTGCAGAAAAGCGAGAAATTAGATGAACAGCGCACAGCCACGATAATAGAGGAGTTGGCAGATGC
CCTGACCTACTGCCATGACAAGAAAGTGATTCACAGAGATATTAAGCCAGAGAACCTGCTGCTGGGGTTC
AGGGGTGAGGTGAAGATTGCAGATTTTGGCTGGTCT
